Addgene plasmid #136081: CDS_mALS
Purpose: Confers plant resistance to chlorsulfuron
Depositing lab: Jim Haseloff. Depositing organization: University of Cambridge. Publication: Systematic tools for reprogramming plant gene expression in a simple model, Marchantia polymorpha. Sauret-Gueto S, Frangedakis E, Silvestri L, Rebmann M, Tomaselli M, Markel K, Delmans M, West A, Patron NJ, Haseloff J. ACS Synth Biol. 2020 Mar 12. doi: 10.1021/acssynbio.9b00511. PubMed 32163700.
Backbone
  Vector backbone: pUAP4
  Vector type: Plant Expression, Synthetic Biology
Growth in bacteria
  Bacterial resistance: Chloramphenicol, 25 μg/mL
  Growth temperature: 37°C
  Growth strain: DH5alpha
  Copy number: High Copy
Gene/Insert
  Gene/Insert name: CDS_mALS
  Species: Synthetic
  Mutation: BsaI/ SapI domesticated
  Cloning method: Restriction Enzyme; 5′ cloning site BsaI (destroyed during cloning); 3′ cloning site BsaI (destroyed during cloning)
  Sequencing primers: 5′ n/a
Depositor comments: Please visit https://www.biorxiv.org/content/10.1101/2020.02.29.971002v1 for bioRxiv preprint.
How to cite: CDS_mALS was a gift from Jim Haseloff (Addgene plasmid # 136081 ; http://n2t.net/addgene:136081 ; RRID:Addgene_136081)
