[The description below was written by a language model from this plasmid's Addgene catalogue record and pLannotate feature annotations shown in this document.]
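Description:
CDS_mALS is a Level 0 style DNA part plasmid for plant synthetic biology, built in the pUAP4 acceptor backbone and carrying a promoterless coding sequence for a mutant acetolactate synthase (mALS). It is about 4.1 kb and is maintained in E. coli as a high-copy plasmid through a ColE1/pUC-type origin. Selection is with chloramphenicol, provided by a cat gene driven by its native cat promoter. Bacterial transcription terminators (lambda t0, a his operon terminator and a further putative terminator) flank the insert region and the backbone functions, which helps insulate the cloned part from read-through transcription in the bacterial host.

The insert is recorded as synthetic. The automated annotation matches most of it to the tobacco ALS SURB protein as a fragment-level hit, so it indicates sequence similarity and does not establish the source of the gene. Acetolactate synthase is the target of sulfonylurea herbicides, and resistant variants of the enzyme allow plant cells to survive chlorsulfuron, which is the stated purpose of this part. The specific resistance mutations are not given in the record. The sequence has been domesticated to remove internal BsaI and SapI sites, which makes it compatible with Type IIS assembly schemes. It was inserted via BsaI sites that were destroyed during cloning.

No plant promoter or terminator appears in the feature table. The plasmid is therefore not itself an expression vector but a building block. The coding sequence is meant to be combined with promoter and terminator parts into a transcription unit serving as a chlorsulfuron selectable marker. It belongs to a toolkit developed for Marchantia polymorpha.
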