Features (pLannotate 1.2.2; 7 found; start..end, strand, type, name):
    421..515     +  terminator     lambda t0 terminator: transcription terminator from phage lambda
    698..1286    +  rep_origin     ori: high-copy-number ColE1/pMB1/pBR322/pUC origin of replication
   1481..1538    -  terminator     his operon terminator: This putative transcriptin terminator from the E. coli his operon has a 2-bp deletion introduced during synthesis. Its efficiency has not been determined.
   1841..3586    +  CDS            ALS SURB (fragment): ILVB2_TOBAC - Experimental evidence at protein level: Swiss-Prot protein existence level 1. From Nicotiana tabacum (Common tobacco).
   3609..3652    +  terminator     bacterial terminator: putative bacterial transcription terminator
   3738..3835    +  promoter       cat promoter: promoter of the E. coli cat gene encoding chloramphenicol acetyltransferase
   3836..397     +  CDS            cat (across the origin): CAT_ECOLX - Experimental evidence at protein level: Swiss-Prot protein existence level 1. This enzyme is an effector of chloramphenicol resistance in bacteria. From Escherichia coli. This protein is used as a marker in many commonly used cloning vectors, such as pACYC184.
>Addgene plasmid #136081 | CDS_mALS | addgene full sequence | sequence record 275005 | Addgene NGS Result
TGTTCACCCTTGTTACACCGTTTTCCATGAGCAAACTGAAACGTTTTCATCGCTCTGGAGTGAATACCAC
GACGATTTCCGGCAGTTTCTACACATATATTCGCAAGATGTGGCGTGTTACGGTGAAAACCTGGCCTATT
TCCCTAAAGGGTTTATTGAGAATATGTTTTTCGTCTCAGCCAATCCCTGGGTGAGTTTCACCAGTTTTGA
TTTAAACGTGGCCAATATGGACAACTTCTTCGCCCCCGTTTTCACCATGGGCAAATATTATACGCAAGGC
GACAAGGTGCTGATGCCGCTGGCGATTCAGGTTCATCATGCCGTTTGTGATGGCTTCCATGTCGGCAGAA
TGCTTAATGAATTACAACAGTACTGCGATGAGTGGCAGGGCGGGGCGTAATTTGATATCGAGCTCGCTTG
GACTCCTGTTGATAGATCCAGTAATGACCTCAGAACTCCATCTGGATTTGTTCAGAACGCTCGGTTGCCG
CCGGGCGTTTTTTATTGGTGAGAATCCAAGCCTCGAGCTGTCAGACCAAGTTTACTCATATATACTTTAG
ATTGATTTAAAACTTCATTTTTAATTTAAAAGGATCTAGGTGAAGATCCTTTTTGATAATCTCATGACCA
AAATCCCTTAACGTGAGTTTTCGTTCCACTGAGCGTCAGACCCCGTAGAAAAGATCAAAGGATCTTCTTG
AGATCCTTTTTTTCTGCGCGTAATCTGCTGCTTGCAAACAAAAAAACCACCGCTACCAGCGGTGGTTTGT
TTGCCGGATCAAGAGCTACCAACTCTTTTTCCGAAGGTAACTGGCTTCAGCAGAGCGCAGATACCAAATA
CTGTTCTTCTAGTGTAGCCGTAGTTAGGCCACCACTTCAAGAACTCTGTAGCACCGCCTACATACCTCGC
TCTGCTAATCCTGTTACCAGTGGCTGCTGCCAGTGGCGATAAGTCGTGTCTTACCGGGTTGGACTCAAGA
CGATAGTTACCGGATAAGGCGCAGCGGTCGGGCTGAACGGGGGGTTCGTGCACACAGCCCAGCTTGGAGC
GAACGACCTACACCGAACTGAGATACCTACAGCGTGAGCTATGAGAAAGCGCCACGCTTCCCGAAGGGAG
AAAGGCGGACAGGTATCCGGTAAGCGGCAGGGTCGGAACAGGAGAGCGCACGAGGGAGCTTCCAGGGGGA
AACGCCTGGTATCTTTATAGTCCTGTCGGGTTTCGCCACCTCTGACTTGAGCGTCGATTTTTGTGATGCT
CGTCAGGGGGGCGGAGCCTGTGGAAAAACGCCAGCAACGCGGCCTTTTTACGGTTCCTGGCCTTTTGCTG
GCCTTTTGCTCACATGTTCTTTCCTGCGTTATCCCCTGATTCTGTGGATAACCGTATTACCGCCTTTGAG
TGAGCTGATACCGCTCGCCGCAGCCGAACGACCGAGCGCAGCGAGTCAGTGAGCGAGGAAGCCTGCATAA
CGCGAAGTAATCTTTTCGGTTTTAAAGAAAAAGGGCAGGGTGGTGACACCTTGCCCTTTTTTGCCGGACT
GCAGGGTCTCGAATGGCGTCAATTAGTGGATGCGCAGCTGTGCCTTTGAGCATAGCGAGCCTGGAGAAGG
TGCAGCCATCGGCAAGGTCTTGTTGCAAGGGAGCTAAAGAGCTAAAGGTGAGGAGTGGTTTCTTCTCGGG
AGCCGCTCTGAGGGGACATGCATACAACACCTCTCGGAAGACTGAGCGTTCACTGGAAGTGAAAGCCCAA
GCTGTTAGCGAGAAGATCCAGTCTGCAGTCGATGTGAGTGGACCACGGCTTAGCAGCGGGAAGTCACTCG
TTGCACCAACCCCGTCCGACTTTCAGTCTCGCTACAAGGATGACGAGCCCCGCAAAGGAGCCGACATTTT
GGTGGAGGCTCTTGAGCGAGAAGGGATTAGAACGGTGTTCGCTTATCCCGGCGGAGCGTCTATGGAGATT
CACCAGGCTCTTACACGTTCCAGCAGCATCCGCAACATTCTCTGTCGCCACGAGCAGGGGGAGATTTTCG
CTGCTGAAGGTTATGCTAAATCGTCTGGACGAGTAGGGGTTTGTATAGCCACATCCGGTCCTGGAGCGAC
CAATCTTGTTACCGGGCTCGCTGATGCCCTCTTGGACAGTGTGCCACTAGTGGCCATTACAGGTCAAGTA
TCCAGTAGGATGATTGGTACCGATGCTTTTCAAGAAACTCCAATTGTGGAGGTTACGAGATCGATCACCA
AGCACAATTACCTTGTTATGAACATTGATGACATCCCTCGCGTAATCAGGGAGGCTTTCTTTTTGGCAGC
TTCAGGTAGGCCGGGCCCAGTCTTGGTAGATATTCCCAAGGACGTGCAACAGCAAATGGCTATTCCAGAT
TGGTCGCAGCCAATGCAACTGAAGGGCTACTTACAACGACTGCCTCGGCCACCGGAACCAACGTTAATCG
AGCAGATTATAAGACTCATTTCTAGTTCTAAGAAGCCTGTAGTGTATTCTGGAGGAGGTTGCAATCACGC
CAGCGAAGAGTTGAGGGAATTTGTCGAGCTTACCGGAATTCCTATCACATCGACTTTAATGGGTTTGGGA
GCGTATCCCGAGTCTGATCCATTAAGTTTGAAAATGCTTGGAATGCATGGAACTGTTTACGCCAACTACG
CCGTGGACCAAGCAGATCTGTTGTTGGCATTTGGAGTGCGTTTCGACGATCGAGTGACTGGTAAACTGGA
GACTTTTGCTAGCAGGTCCAGCATCGTTCATATCGATATTGACCCTGCTGAAATTGGAAAGAACAAACAG
CCCCATGTGTCCATGTGTGCTGATGTGAAACCTGCGCTAAGTGAAATCAATGCCCTCTTGAAGAGTCAAA
AGAGGACTTTCGACTTCTCCAACTGGGTGGCAGAACTAGAAGAACAAAAGCAGAAATGGCCAATGAAGTT
TCCCGTATTCGAGGATGCCATTGCTCCTCAATCTGCCATACAGACGCTGTACGAACTCACTGGTGGAAAT
GCCATCATATCTACTGGTGTTGGCCAACATCAAATGTGGGCAGCCCAGTGGTTCAAGTACAACGAACCGC
GGCGTTGGTTGACATCTGGAGGTCTTGGAGCCATGGGATTCGGACTTCCTTCTGCTTTGGGGGCTGCCGC
AACTCAACCAGATATTCCTGTGATCGACATCGATGGCGATGGTAGCTTTGTGATGAACGTACAGGAGTTG
GCTACAATTTTTGTGGAGAAGTTACCCGTGAAGATCATGATCTTAAACAACCAACATCTAGGAATGGTCG
TACAATTGGAGGATAGATTCTACAAGGCCAACAGAGCACATACTTACTTAGGTGATCCAGATCACGAGGA
GCAGATCTACCCCGACTTCTGTACAGTTGCAGACGGTTTCAAGGTGCCAAATGCGCGTGTGGTGAAGAAG
GATGAACTAAGAGCAGCAATTCAAACTATGCTAGATTCTCCCGGTCCTTATTTACTGGATGTGATAGTTC
CCCACCAGGAGCACGTTCTGCCTATGATTCCTGGGGGAGCAAGTTTTAAGGAGATTATCACAGAGGGTGA
TGGAAGGACTATATACTAAGCTTTGAGACCGAATTCCAGAAATCATCCTTAGCGAAAGCTAAGGATTTTT
TTTATCTGAAATTCTGCCTCGTGATACGCCTATTTTTATAGGTTAATGTCATGATAATAATGGTTTCTTA
GACGTCAGGTGGCACTCGAGTTGATCGGGCACGTAAGAGGTTCCAACTTTCACCATAATGAAATAAGATC
ACTACCGGGCGTATTTTTTGAGTTATCGAGATTTTCAGGAGCTAAGGAAGCTAAAATGGAGAAAAAAATC
ACTGGATATACCACCGTTGATATATCCCAATGGCATCGTAAAGAACATTTTGAGGCATTTCAGTCAGTTG
CTCAATGTACCTATAACCAGACCGTTCAGCTGGATATTACGGCCTTTTTAAAGACCGTAAAGAAAAATAA
GCACAAGTTTTATCCGGCCTTTATTCACATTCTTGCCCGCCTGATGAATGCTCATCCGGAATTTCGTATG
GCAATGAAAGACGGTGAGCTGGTGATATGGGATAG
